>Addgene plasmid #235216 | XLone-Cre | addgene full sequence | sequence record 467762 | Addgene NGS Result
ATCACCTCGAGTTTACTCCCTATCAGTGATAGAGAACGTATGAAGAGTTTACTCCCTATCAGTGATAGAG
AACGTATGCAGACTTTACTCCCTATCAGTGATAGAGAACGTATAAGGAGTTTACTCCCTATCAGTGATAG
AGAACGTATGACCAGTTTACTCCCTATCAGTGATAGAGAACGTATCTACAGTTTACTCCCTATCAGTGAT
AGAGAACGTATATCCAGTTTACTCCCTATCAGTGATAGAGAACGTATAAGCTTTGCTTATGTAAACCAGG
GCGCCTATAAAAGAGTGCTGATTTTTTGAGTAAACTTCAATTCCACAACACTTTTGTCTTATACCAACTT
TCCGTACCACTTCCTACCCTCGTAAAGGTACCGCCACCATGGGCCCAAAGAAGAAGAGAAAGGTTTCGAA
TTTACTGACCGTACACCAAAATTTGCCTGCATTACCGGTCGATGCAACGAGTGATGAGGTTCGCAAGAAC
CTGATGGACATGTTCAGGGATCGCCAGGCGTTTTCTGAGCATACCTGGAAAATGCTTCTGTCCGTTTGCC
GGTCGTGGGCGGCATGGTGCAAGTTGAATAACCGGAAATGGTTTCCCGCAGAACCTGAAGATGTTCGCGA
TTATCTTCTATATCTTCAGGCGCGCGGTCTGGCAGTAAAAACTATCCAGCAACATTTGGGCCAGCTAAAC
ATGCTTCATCGTCGGTCCGGGCTGCCACGACCAAGTGACAGCAATGCTGTTTCACTGGTTATGCGGCGGA
TCCGAAAAGAAAACGTTGATGCCGGTGAACGTGCAAAACAGGCTCTAGCGTTCGAACGCACTGATTTCGA
CCAGGTTCGTTCACTCATGGAAAATAGCGATCGCTGCCAGGATATACGTAATCTGGCATTTCTGGGGATT
GCTTATAACACCCTGTTACGTATAGCCGAAATTGCCAGGATCAGGGTTAAAGATATCTCACGTACTGACG
GTGGGAGAATGTTAATCCATATTGGCAGAACGAAAACGCTGGTTAGCACCGCAGGTGTAGAGAAGGCACT
TAGCCTGGGGGTAACTAAACTGGTCGAGCGATGGATTTCCGTCTCTGGTGTAGCTGATGATCCGAATAAC
TACCTGTTTTGCCGGGTCAGAAAAAATGGTGTTGCCGCGCCATCTGCCACCAGCCAGCTATCAACTCGCG
CCCTGGAAGGGATTTTTGAAGCAACTCATCGATTGATTTACGGCGCTAAGGATGACTCTGGTCAGAGATA
CCTGGCCTGGTCTGGACACAGTGCCCGTGTCGGAGCCGCGCGAGATATGGCCCGCGCTGGAGTTTCAATA
CCGGAGATCATGCAAGCTGGTGGCTGGACCAATGTAAATATTGTCATGAACTATATCCGTAACCTGGATA
GTGAAACAGGGGCAATGGTGCGCCTGCTGGAAGATGGCGATTAGACTAGTAGACCACCTCCCCTGCGAGC
TAAGCTGGACAGCCAATGACGGGTAAGAGAGTGACATTTTTCACTAACCTAAGACAGGAGGGCCGTCAGA
GCTACTGCCTAATCCAAAGACGGGTAAAAGTGATAAAAATGTATCACTCCAACCTAAGACAGGCGCAGCT
TCCGAGGGATTTGAGATCCAGACATGATAAGATACATTGATGAGTTTGGACAAACCAAAACTAGAATGCA
GTGAAAAAAATGCCTTATTTGTGAAATTTGTGATGCTATTGCCTTATTTGTAACCATTATAAGCTGCAAT
AAACAAGTTTGATATCTATAACAAGAAAATATATATATAATAAGTTATCACGTAAGTAGAACATGAAATA
ACAATATAATTATCGTATGAGTTAAATCTTAAAAGTCACGTAAAAGATAATCATGCGTCATTTTGACTCA
CGCGGTCGTTATAGTTCAAAATCAGTGACACTTACCGCATTGACAAGCACGCCTCACGGGAGCTCCAAGC
GGCGACTGAGATGTCCTAAATGCACAGCGACGGATTCGCGCTATTTAGAAAGAGAGAGCAATATTTCAAG
AATGCATGCGTCAATTTTACGCAGACTATCTTTCTAGGGTTAAGAATTCACTGGCCGTCGTTTTACAACG
TCGTGACTGGGAAAACCCTGGCGTTACCCAACTTAATCGCCTTGCAGCACATCCCCCTTTCGCCAGCTGG
CGTAATAGCGAAGAGGCCCGCACCGATCGCCCTTCCCAACAGTTGCGCAGCCTGAATGGCGAATGGCGCC
TGATGCGGTATTTTCTCCTTACGCATCTGTGCGGTATTTCACACCGCATATGGTGCACTCTCAGTACAAT
CTGCTCTGATGCCGCATAGTTAAGCCAGCCCCGACACCCGCCAACACCCGCTGACGCGCCCTGACGGGCT
TGTCTGCTCCCGGCATCCGCTTACAGACAAGCTGTGACCGTCTCCGGGAGCTGCATGTGTCAGAGGTTTT
CACCGTCATCACCGAAACGCGCGAGACGAAAGGGCCTCGTGATACGCCTATTTTTATAGGTTAATGTCAT
GATAATAATGGTTTCTTAGACGTCAGGTGGCACTTTTCGGGGAAATGTGCGCGGAACCCCTATTTGTTTA
TTTTTCTAAATACATTCAAATATGTATCCGCTCATGAGACAATAACCCTGATAAATGCTTCAATAATATT
GAAAAAGGAAGAGTATGAGTATTCAACATTTCCGTGTCGCCCTTATTCCCTTTTTTGCGGCATTTTGCCT
TCCTGTTTTTGCTCACCCAGAAACGCTGGTGAAAGTAAAAGATGCTGAAGATCAGTTGGGTGCACGAGTG
GGTTACATCGAACTGGATCTCAACAGCGGTAAGATCCTTGAGAGTTTTCGCCCCGAAGAACGTTTTCCAA
TGATGAGCACTTTTAAAGTTCTGCTATGTGGCGCGGTATTATCCCGTATTGACGCCGGGCAAGAGCAACT
CGGTCGCCGCATACACTATTCTCAGAATGACTTGGTTGAGTACTCACCAGTCACAGAAAAGCATCTTACG
GATGGCATGACAGTAAGAGAATTATGCAGTGCTGCCATAACCATGAGTGATAACACTGCGGCCAACTTAC
TTCTGACAACGATCGGAGGACCGAAGGAGCTAACCGCTTTTTTGCACAACATGGGGGATCATGTAACTCG
CCTTGATCGTTGGGAACCGGAGCTGAATGAAGCCATACCAAACGACGAGCGTGACACCACGATGCCTGTA
GCAATGGCAACAACGTTGCGCAAACTATTAACTGGCGAACTACTTACTCTAGCTTCCCGGCAACAATTAA
TAGACTGGATGGAGGCGGATAAAGTTGCAGGACCACTTCTGCGCTCGGCCCTTCCGGCTGGCTGGTTTAT
TGCTGATAAATCTGGAGCCGGTGAGCGTGGGTCTCGCGGTATCATTGCAGCACTGGGGCCAGATGGTAAG
CCCTCCCGTATCGTAGTTATCTACACGACGGGGAGTCAGGCAACTATGGATGAACGAAATAGACAGATCG
CTGAGATAGGTGCCTCACTGATTAAGCATTGGTAACTGTCAGACCAAGTTTACTCATATATACTTTAGAT
TGATTTAAAACTTCATTTTTAATTTAAAAGGATCTAGGTGAAGATCCTTTTTGATAATCTCATGACCAAA
ATCCCTTAACGTGAGTTTTCGTTCCACTGAGCGTCAGACCCCGTAGAAAAGATCAAAGGATCTTCTTGAG
ATCCTTTTTTTCTGCGCGTAATCTGCTGCTTGCAAACAAAAAAACCACCGCTACCAGCGGTGGTTTGTTT
GCCGGATCAAGAGCTACCAACTCTTTTTCCGAAGGTAACTGGCTTCAGCAGAGCGCAGATACCAAATACT
GTTCTTCTAGTGTAGCCGTAGTTAGGCCACCACTTCAAGAACTCTGTAGCACCGCCTACATACCTCGCTC
TGCTAATCCTGTTACCAGTGGCTGCTGCCAGTGGCGATAAGTCGTGTCTTACCGGGTTGGACTCAAGACG
ATAGTTACCGGATAAGGCGCAGCGGTCGGGCTGAACGGGGGGTTCGTGCACACAGCCCAGCTTGGAGCGA
ACGACCTACACCGAACTGAGATACCTACAGCGTGAGCTATGAGAAAGCGCCACGCTTCCCGAAGGGAGAA
AGGCGGACAGGTATCCGGTAAGCGGCAGGGTCGGAACAGGAGAGCGCACGAGGGAGCTTCCAGGGGGAAA
CGCCTGGTATCTTTATAGTCCTGTCGGGTTTCGCCACCTCTGACTTGAGCGTCGATTTTTGTGATGCTCG
TCAGGGGGGCGGAGCCTATGGAAAAACGCCAGCAACGCGGCCTTTTTACGGTTCCTGGCCTTTTGCTGGC
CTTTTGCTCACATGTTCTTTCCTGCGTTATCCCCTGATTCTGTGGATAACCGTATTACCGCCTTTGAGTG
AGCTGATACCGCTCGCCGCAGCCGAACGACCGAGCGCAGCGAGTCAGTGAGCGAGGAAGCGGAAGAGCGC
CCAATACGCAAACCGCCTCTCCCCGCGCGTTGGCCGATTCATTAATGCAGCTGGCACGACAGGTTTCCCG
ACTGGAAAGCGGGCAGTGAGCGCAACGCAATTAATGTGAGTTAGCTCACTCATTAGGCACCCCAGGCTTT
ACACTTTATGCTTCCGGCTCGTATGTTGTGTGGAATTGTGAGCGGATAACAATTTCACACAGGAAACAGC
TATGACCATGATTACGCCAAGGTCGACTTAACCCTAGAAAGATAATCATATTGTGACGTACGTTAAAGAT
AATCATGCGTAAAATTGACGCATGTGTTTTATCGGTCTGTATATCGAGGTTTATTTATTAATTTGAATAG
ATATTAAGTTTTATTATATTTACACTTACATACTAATAATAAATTCAACAAACAATTTATTTATGTTTAT
TTATTTATTAAAAAAAAACAAAAACTCAAAATTTCTTCTATAAAGTAACAAAACTTTTAGCAGTGAAAAA
AATGCTTTATTTGTGAAATTTGTGATGCTATTGCTTTATTTGTAACCATTATAAGCTGCAATAAACAAGT
TAACAACAACAATTGCATTCATTTTATGTTTCAGGTTCAGGGGGAGGTGTGGGAGGTTTTTTAAAGCAAG
TAAAACCTCTACAAATGTGGTATGGCTGATTATGATCCTCTGGAGATTTAGCCCTCCCACACATAACCAG
AGGGCAGCAATTCACGAATCCCAACTGCCGTCGGCTGTCCATCACTGTCCTTCACTATGGCTTTGATCCC
AGGATGCAGATCGAGAAGCACCTGTCGGCACCGTCCGCAGGGGCTCAAGATGCCCCTGTTCTCATTTCCG
ATCGCGACGATACAAGTCAGGTTGCCAGCTGCCGCAGCAGCAGCAGTGCCCAGCACCACGAGTTCTGCAC
AAGGTCCCCCAGTAAAATGATATACATTGACACCAGTGAAGATGCGGCCGTCGCTAGAGAGAGCTGCGCT
GGCGACGCTGTAGTCTTCAGAGATGGGGATGCTGTTGATTGTAGCCGTTGCTCTTTCAATGAGGGTGGAT
TCTTCTTGAGACAAAGGCTTGGCCATGGGGCCGGGGTTCTCCTCCACGTCGCCGGCCTGCTTCAGCAGGC
TGAAGTTGGTGGCGCCGCTGCCCCCGGGGAGCATGTCAAGGTCAAAATCGTCAAGAGCGTCAGCAGGCAG
CATATCAAGGTCAAAGTCGTCAAGGGCATCGGCTGGGAGCATGTCTAAGTCAAAATCGTCAAGGGCGTCG
GTCGGCCCGCCGCTTTCGCACTTTAGCTGTTTCTCCAGGCCACATATGATTAGTTCCAGGCCGAAAAGGA
AGGCAGGTTCGGCTCCCTGCCGGTCGAACAGCTCAATTGCTTGTTTCAGAAGTGGGGGCATAGAATCGGT
GGTAGGTGTCTCTCTTTCCTCTTTTGCTACTTGATGCTCCTGTTCCTCCAATACGCAGCCCAGTGTAAAG
TGGCCCACGGCGGACAGAGCGTACAGTGCGTTCTCCAGGGAGAAGCCTTGCTGACACAGGAACGCGAGCT
GATTTTCCAGGGTTTCGTACTGTTTCTCTGTTGGGCGGGTGCCGAGATGCACTTTAGCCCCGTCGCGATG
TGAGAGGAGAGCACAGCGGTATGACTTGGCGTTGTTCCGCAGAAAGTCTTGCCATGACTCGCCTTCCAGG
GGGCAGGAGTGGGTATGATGCCTGTCCAGCATCTCGATTGGCAGGGCATCGAGCAGGGCCCGCTTGTTCT
TCACGTGCCAGTACAGGGTAGGCTGCTCAACTCCCAGCTTTTGAGCGAGTTTCCTTGTCGTCAGGCCTTC
GATACCGACTCCATTGAGTAATTCCAGAGCAGAGTTTATGACTTTGCTCTTGTCCAGTCTAGACATCTTA
TCGTCATCGTCTTTGTAATCCATGGTGGCGGATCCCGCGTCACGACACCTGTGTTCTGGCGGCAAACCCG
TTGCGAAAAAGAACGTTCACGGCGACTACTGCACTTATATACGGTTCTCCCCCACCCTCGGGAAAAAGGC
GGAGCCAGTACACGACATCACTTTCCCAGTTTACCCCGCGCCACCTTCTCTAGGCACCGGTTCAATTGCC
GACCCCTCCCCCCAACTTCTCGGGGACTGTGGGCGATGTGCGCTCTGCCCACTGACGGGCACCGGAGCCA
CTCGAGTGGAATT
Features (pLannotate 1.2.2; 19 found; start..end, strand, type, name):
      9..376     +  promoter       TRE3GS promoter: 3rd-generation Tet-responsive promoter that can be activated by binding of Tet-On® 3G, modified to eliminate binding sites for endogenous mammalian transcription factors
    419..1444    +  CDS            Cre: site-specific recombinase Cre is a site-specific recombinase from bacteriophage P1. Recombination occurs at loxP sequences.
   1625..1759    -  polyA_signal   SV40 poly(A) signal: SV40 polyadenylation signal
   2076..2233    +  CDS            lacZα (fragment): LacZα fragment of β-galactosidase; lacZ fragment
   2239..2338    -  misc_feature   bom (fragment): basis of mobility region from pBR322
   2440..2475    -  CDS            rop (fragment): Rop protein, which maintains plasmids at low copy number; rop
   2570..2674    +  promoter       AmpR promoter: bla
   2675..3535    +  CDS            AmpR: β-lactamase; bla; confers resistance to ampicillin, carbenicillin, and related antibiotics
   3706..4294    +  rep_origin     ori: high-copy-number ColE1/pMB1/pBR322/pUC origin of replication
   4477..4569    +  CDS            lacI (fragment): lac repressor; lacI; The lac repressor binds to the lac operator to inhibit transcription in E. coli. This inhibition can be relieved by adding lactose or isopropyl-β-D-thiogalactopyranoside (IPTG).
   4582..4603    +  protein_bind   CAP binding site: CAP binding activates transcription in the presence of cAMP. E. coli catabolite activator protein
   4618..4648    +  promoter       lac promoter: promoter for the E. coli lac operon
   4656..4672    +  protein_bind   lac operator: The lac repressor binds to the lac operator to inhibit transcription in E. coli. This inhibition can be relieved by adding lactose or isopropyl-β-D-thiogalactopyranoside (IPTG). lac repressor encoded by lacI
   4960..5041    -  polyA_signal   SV40 poly(A) signal: SV40 polyadenylation signal
   5064..5147    -  CDS            large T antigen (fragment): large T antigen from SV40 (simian virus 40)
   5158..5556    -  CDS            BSD: blasticidin S deaminase; Aspergillus terreus BSD; confers resistance to blasticidin
   5629..5739    -  CDS            VP48: 3 tandem repeats of the minimal activation domain of herpes simplex virus VP16 (Cheng et al., 2013)
   5669..6366    -  CDS            rtTA3 (fragment): reverse tetracycline transactivator 3 activates expression from Tet-responsive promoters in the presence of doxycycline
   6419..6630    -  promoter       EF-1α core promoter: core promoter for human elongation factor EF-1α
