[The description below was written by a language model from this plasmid's Addgene catalogue record and pLannotate feature annotations shown in this document.]
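Description:
XLone-Cre is a mammalian expression plasmid built on the XLone backbone, described in the record as a Tet-On 3G-inducible PiggyBac system for expressing Cre recombinase in human pluripotent stem cells. It is maintained in E. coli through a high-copy ColE1/pUC-type origin and an ampicillin resistance gene (β-lactamase with its own promoter). Remnants of cloning-vector sequence (lacZα, lacI, rop and bom fragments, lac promoter/operator) are also annotated in the bacterial backbone. The automated feature table does not pick out PiggyBac terminal repeats, so their positions are not documented here even though the catalogue entry identifies the vector as PiggyBac-based. In such systems, a co-supplied transposase integrates the cargo into the host genome.

The payload consists of two divergently oriented units. On the forward strand, a TRE3GS promoter, a third-generation Tet-responsive promoter engineered to reduce background from endogenous transcription factors, drives the coding sequence for Cre, the bacteriophage P1 site-specific recombinase that acts on loxP sites; an SV40 polyadenylation signal lies downstream. On the opposite strand, an EF-1α core promoter drives a reverse tetracycline transactivator (annotated as an rtTA3-like fragment with VP16-derived minimal activation domains, consistent with Tet-On 3G), followed by the blasticidin S deaminase gene and a second SV40 poly(A) signal. The record does not annotate the element linking the transactivator to the blasticidin marker. This all-in-one layout lets stably modified cells be selected with blasticidin, while Cre stays off until doxycycline lets the transactivator bind the TRE3GS promoter. The construct therefore suits temporally controlled loxP recombination in stem cell lines, such as excising or activating floxed cassettes.
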