Addgene plasmid #235216: XLone-Cre
Purpose: Tet-On 3G-inducible PiggyBac system for expression of Cre in human pluripotent stem cells.
Depositing lab: Xiaojun Lian. Depositing organization: Pennsylvania State University. Publication: Ultrasound Control of Gene Expression in Human iPSCs via Heat Shock Promoters. Howells AR, Bell K, Heo H, Haideri T, Jing Y, Lian XL. Biotechnol Bioeng. 2025 Aug 20. doi: 10.1002/bit.70050. PubMed 40836509.
Backbone
  Vector backbone: XLone
  Vector type: Mammalian Expression, Cre/Lox
Growth in bacteria
  Bacterial resistance: Ampicillin, 100 μg/mL
  Growth temperature: 37°C
  Growth strain: NEB Stable
  Copy number: High Copy
Gene/Insert
  Gene/Insert name: Cre
Terms and licenses: Academic/Nonprofit Terms; Industry Terms: Not Available to Industry
How to cite: XLone-Cre was a gift from Xiaojun Lian (Addgene plasmid # 235216 ; http://n2t.net/addgene:235216 ; RRID:Addgene_235216)
